Addgene plasmid #110703: R. hominis 16S toehold switch sensor
Purpose: Toehold switch sensor to detect the V3 hypervariable region of the 16S rRNA with GFP output
Depositing lab: James Collins. Depositing organization: Massachusetts Institute of Technology. Publication: A low-cost paper-based synthetic biology platform for analyzing gut microbiota and host biomarkers. Takahashi MK, Tan X, Dy AJ, Braff D, Akana RT, Furuta Y, Donghia N, Ananthakrishnan A, Collins JJ. Nat Commun. 2018 Aug 21;9(1):3347. doi: 10.1038/s41467-018-05864-4. PubMed 30131493.
Backbone
  Vector backbone: pCOLA
  Vector type: Synthetic Biology
Growth in bacteria
  Bacterial resistance: Kanamycin, 50 μg/mL
  Growth temperature: 37°C
  Growth strain: NEB Stable
  Copy number: Low Copy
Gene/Insert
  Gene/Insert name: R. hominis 16S toehold switch sensor
  Promoter: T7
  Cloning method: Gibson Cloning
  Sequencing primers: 5′ ttcaccaccctgaattgactc
Terms and licenses: Academic/Nonprofit Terms; Industry Terms: Not Available to Industry
How to cite: R. hominis 16S toehold switch sensor was a gift from James Collins (Addgene plasmid # 110703 ; http://n2t.net/addgene:110703 ; RRID:Addgene_110703)
