[The description below was written by a language model from this plasmid's Addgene catalogue record and pLannotate feature annotations shown in this document.]
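Description:
R. hominis 16S toehold switch sensor is a low-copy bacterial synthetic-biology plasmid of about 4.2 kb built on the pCOLA backbone. It replicates from the ColA origin, which is compatible with other common E. coli origins, and is selected with kanamycin through an aph(3')-Ia resistance gene driven by a bla-type promoter. The backbone also carries lacI with its own promoter, along with short remnants annotated as a CAP binding site, a tetracycline-resistance fragment and a partial AmpR promoter. These appear to be vector leftovers rather than functional parts of the design.

The payload is a single T7-driven transcription unit. A T7 promoter is followed by roughly 100 nt of unannotated sequence, which is the expected location of the toehold switch riboregulator, although the feature table does not label it. Next come a fluorescent protein open reading frame, a fragment of the LVA-variant ssrA degradation tag and a T7 terminator. The catalogue entry describes the output as GFP, whereas the automated annotation calls the reading frame hfriFP. This label is probably a similarity-based match and should be treated with caution.

In a toehold switch, the ribosome binding site and start codon are sequestered in an RNA hairpin. Binding of a complementary trigger RNA opens the hairpin and allows the reporter to be translated. Here the trigger is the V3 hypervariable region of the R. hominis 16S rRNA, so fluorescence reports the presence of that species-specific sequence. The associated publication concerns a low-cost paper-based platform for analysing gut microbiota and host biomarkers. The two sequence records, from the depositor and from repository sequencing, differ by one nucleotide in length and carry identical annotations.
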