Features (pLannotate 1.2.2; 12 found; start..end, strand, type, name):
     34..52      +  promoter       T7 promoter: promoter for bacteriophage T7 RNA polymerase
    151..864     +  CDS            hfriFP: hfriFP is a fluorescent protein published in 2013, derived from Herbaspirillum frisingense.
    874..894     +  CDS            ssrA tag (LVA) (fragment): C-terminal peptide that mediates degradation in bacteria through the ClpXP and ClpAP proteases (McGinness et al., 2006) mutant LVA variant that confers accelerated degradation under some conditions (Andersen et al., 1998)
    972..1019    +  terminator     T7 terminator: transcription terminator for bacteriophage T7 RNA polymerase
   1183..1240    +  promoter       AmpR promoter (fragment): bla
   1249..2064    -  CDS            KanR: aminoglycoside phosphotransferase; aph(3')-Ia; confers resistance to kanamycin in bacteria or G418 (Geneticin®) in eukaryotes
   2065..2156    -  promoter       AmpR promoter: bla
   2174..2809    -  rep_origin     ColA ori: Plasmids containing the ColA origin of replication can be propagated in E. coli cells that contain additional plasmids with compatible origins.
   2894..2958    -  CDS            TcR (fragment): tetracycline efflux protein; tet; confers resistance to tetracycline
   2973..2994    -  protein_bind   CAP binding site: CAP binding activates transcription in the presence of cAMP. E. coli catabolite activator protein
   3007..4089    -  CDS            lacI: lac repressor; lacI; The lac repressor binds to the lac operator to inhibit transcription in E. coli. This inhibition can be relieved by adding lactose or isopropyl-β-D-thiogalactopyranoside (IPTG).
   4090..4167    -  promoter       lacI promoter: lacI
>Addgene plasmid #110703 | R. hominis 16S toehold switch sensor | depositor full sequence | sequence record 212246 | R. hominis 16S toehold switch sensor sequence 4192 bps
AAGTCTAACGCTGCTCTGGGCTAACTGTCGCGCTAATACGACTCACTATAGGGCATTCTTCTTCCCTGCT
GATAGAGCTTTACATACCGGGACTTTAGAACAGAGGAGATAAAGATGCGGTATGTAAATAACCTGGCGGC
AGCGCAAAAGATGCGTAAAGGAGAAGAACTTTTCACTGGAGTTGTCCCAATTCTTGTTGAATTAGATGGT
GATGTTAATGGGCACAAATTTTCTGTCAGTGGAGAGGGTGAAGGTGATGCAACATACGGAAAACTTACCC
TTAAATTTATTTGCACTACTGGAAAACTACCTGTTCCGTGGCCAACACTTGTCACTACTTTCGGTTATGG
TGTTCAATGCTTTGCGAGATACCCAGATCACATGAAACAGCATGACTTTTTCAAGAGTGCCATGCCCGAA
GGTTACGTACAGGAAAGAACTATATTTTTCAAAGATGACGGGAACTACAAGACACGTGCTGAAGTCAAGT
TTGAAGGTGATACCCTTGTTAATAGAATCGAGTTAAAAGGTATTGATTTTAAAGAAGATGGAAACATTCT
TGGACACAAATTGGAATACAACTATAACTCACACAATGTATACATCATGGCAGACAAACAAAAGAATGGA
ATCAAAGTTAACTTCAAAATTAGACACAACATTGAAGATGGAAGCGTTCAACTAGCAGACCATTATCAAC
AAAATACTCCGATTGGCGATGGCCCTGTCCTTTTACCAGACAACCATTACCTGTCCACACAATCTGCCCT
TTCGAAAGATCCCAACGAAAAGAGAGACCACATGGTCCTTCTTGAGTTTGTAACCGCTGCTGGGATTACA
CATGGCATGGATGAACTATACAAAAGGCCTGCAGCAAACGACGAAAACTACGCTGCATCAGTTTAATAAG
ATAAACCAGAGCGGCACGGCAAGCAGAGTATACGAGATTCGGTAGCCACCGCTGAGCATAACTAGCATAA
CCCCTTGGGGCCTCTAAACGGGTCTTGAGGGGTTTTTTGCTGAAACCTCAGGCATTTGAGAAGCACACGG
TCACACTGCTTCCGGTAGTCAATAAACCGGTAAACCAGCAATAGACATAAGCGGCTATTTAACGACCCTG
CCCTGAACCGACGACAAGCTGACGACCGGGTCTCCGCAAGTGGCACTTTTCGGGGAAATGTGCGCGGAAC
CCCTATTTGTTTATTTTTCTAAATACATTCAAATATGTATCCGCTCATGAATTAATTCTTAGAAAAACTC
ATCGAGCATCAAATGAAACTGCAATTTATTCATATCAGGATTATCAATACCATATTTTTGAAAAAGCCGT
TTCTGTAATGAAGGAGAAAACTCACCGAGGCAGTTCCATAGGATGGCAAGATCCTGGTATCGGTCTGCGA
TTCCGACTCGTCCAACATCAATACAACCTATTAATTTCCCCTCGTCAAAAATAAGGTTATCAAGTGAGAA
ATCACCATGAGTGACGACTGAATCCGGTGAGAATGGCAAAAGTTTATGCATTTCTTTCCAGACTTGTTCA
ACAGGCCAGCCATTACGCTCGTCATCAAAATCACTCGCATCAACCAAACCGTTATTCATTCGTGATTGCG
CCTGAGCGAGACGAAATACGCGGTCGCTGTTAAAAGGACAATTACAAACAGGAATCGAATGCAACCGGCG
CAGGAACACTGCCAGCGCATCAACAATATTTTCACCTGAATCAGGATATTCTTCTAATACCTGGAATGCT
GTTTTCCCGGGGATCGCAGTGGTGAGTAACCATGCATCATCAGGAGTACGGATAAAATGCTTGATGGTCG
GAAGAGGCATAAATTCCGTCAGCCAGTTTAGTCTGACCATCTCATCTGTAACATCATTGGCAACGCTACC
TTTGCCATGTTTCAGAAACAACTCTGGCGCATCGGGCTTCCCATACAATCGATAGATTGTCGCACCTGAT
TGCCCGACATTATCGCGAGCCCATTTATACCCATATAAATCAGCATCCATGTTGGAATTTAATCGCGGCC
TAGAGCAAGACGTTTCCCGTTGAATATGGCTCATACTCTTCCTTTTTCAATATTATTGAAGCATTTATCA
GGGTTATTGTCTCATGAGCGGATACATATTTGAATGTATTTAGAAAAATAAACAAATAGGCATGCTAGCG
CAGAAACGTCCTAGAAGATGCCAGGAGGATACTTAGCAGAGAGACAATAAGGCCGGAGCGAAGCCGTTTT
TCCATAGGCTCCGCCCCCCTGACGAACATCACGAAATCTGACGCTCAAATCAGTGGTGGCGAAACCCGAC
AGGACTATAAAGATACCAGGCGTTTCCCCCTGATGGCTCCCTCTTGCGCTCTCCTGTTCCCGTCCTGCGG
CGTCCGTGTTGTGGTGGAGGCTTTACCCAAATCACCACGTCCCGTTCCGTGTAGACAGTTCGCTCCAAGC
TGGGCTGTGTGCAAGAACCCCCCGTTCAGCCCGACTGCTGCGCCTTATCCGGTAACTATCATCTTGAGTC
CAACCCGGAAAGACACGACAAAACGCCACTGGCAGCAGCCATTGGTAACTGAGAATTAGTGGATTTAGAT
ATCGAGAGTCTTGAAGTGGTGGCCTAACAGAGGCTACACTGAAAGGACAGTATTTGGTATCTGCGCTCCA
CTAAAGCCAGTTACCAGGTTAAGCAGTTCCCCAACTGACTTAACCTTCGATCAAACCGCCTCCCCAGGCG
GTTTTTTCGTTTACAGAGCAGGAGATTACGACGATCGTAAAAGGATCTCAAGAAGATCCTTTACGGATTC
CCGACACCATCACTCTAGATTTCAGTGCAATTTATCTCTTCAAATGTAGCACCTGAAGTCAGCCCCATAC
GATATAAGTTGTAATTCTCATGTTAGTCATGCCCCGCGCCCACCGGAAGGAGCTGACTGGGTTGAAGGCT
CTCAAGGGCATCGGTCGAGATCCCGGTGCCTAATGAGTGAGCTAACTTACATTAATTGCGTTGCGCTCAC
TGCCCGCTTTCCAGTCGGGAAACCTGTCGTGCCAGCTGCATTAATGAATCGGCCAACGCGCGGGGAGAGG
CGGTTTGCGTATTGGGCGCCAGGGTGGTTTTTCTTTTCACCAGTGAGACGGGCAACAGCTGATTGCCCTT
CACCGCCTGGCCCTGAGAGAGTTGCAGCAAGCGGTCCACGCTGGTTTGCCCCAGCAGGCGAAAATCCTGT
TTGATGGTGGTTAACGGCGGGATATAACATGAGCTGTCTTCGGTATCGTCGTATCCCACTACCGAGATGT
CCGCACCAACGCGCAGCCCGGACTCGGTAATGGCGCGCATTGCGCCCAGCGCCATCTGATCGTTGGCAAC
CAGCATCGCAGTGGGAACGATGCCCTCATTCAGCATTTGCATGGTTTGTTGAAAACCGGACATGGCACTC
CAGTCGCCTTCCCGTTCCGCTATCGGCTGAATTTGATTGCGAGTGAGATATTTATGCCAGCCAGCCAGAC
GCAGACGCGCCGAGACAGAACTTAATGGGCCCGCTAACAGCGCGATTTGCTGGTGACCCAATGCGACCAG
ATGCTCCACGCCCAGTCGCGTACCGTCTTCATGGGAGAAAATAATACTGTTGATGGGTGTCTGGTCAGAG
ACATCAAGAAATAACGCCGGAACATTAGTGCAGGCAGCTTCCACAGCAATGGCATCCTGGTCATCCAGCG
GATAGTTAATGATCAGCCCACTGACGCGTTGCGCGAGAAGATTGTGCACCGCCGCTTTACAGGCTTCGAC
GCCGCTTCGTTCTACCATCGACACCACCACGCTGGCACCCAGTTGATCGGCGCGAGATTTAATCGCCGCG
ACAATTTGCGACGGCGCGTGCAGGGCCAGACTGGAGGTGGCAACGCCAATCAGCAACGACTGTTTGCCCG
CCAGTTGTTGTGCCACGCGGTTGGGAATGTAATTCAGCTCCGCCATCGCCGCTTCCACTTTTTCCCGCGT
TTTCGCAGAAACGTGGCTGGCCTGGTTCACCACGCGGGAAACGGTCTGATAAGAGACACCGGCATACTCT
GCGACATCGTATAACGTTACTGGTTTCACATTCACCACCCTGAATTGACTCTCTTCCGGGCGCTATCATG
CCATACCGCGAAAGGTTTTGCGCCATTCGATGGTGTCCGGGATCTCGACGCTCTCCCTTATG
