Features (pLannotate 1.2.2; 12 found; start..end, strand, type, name):
     34..52      +  promoter       T7 promoter: promoter for bacteriophage T7 RNA polymerase
    151..864     +  CDS            hfriFP: hfriFP is a fluorescent protein published in 2013, derived from Herbaspirillum frisingense.
    874..894     +  CDS            ssrA tag (LVA) (fragment): C-terminal peptide that mediates degradation in bacteria through the ClpXP and ClpAP proteases (McGinness et al., 2006) mutant LVA variant that confers accelerated degradation under some conditions (Andersen et al., 1998)
    973..1020    +  terminator     T7 terminator: transcription terminator for bacteriophage T7 RNA polymerase
   1184..1241    +  promoter       AmpR promoter (fragment): bla
   1250..2065    -  CDS            KanR: aminoglycoside phosphotransferase; aph(3')-Ia; confers resistance to kanamycin in bacteria or G418 (Geneticin®) in eukaryotes
   2066..2157    -  promoter       AmpR promoter: bla
   2175..2810    -  rep_origin     ColA ori: Plasmids containing the ColA origin of replication can be propagated in E. coli cells that contain additional plasmids with compatible origins.
   2895..2959    -  CDS            TcR (fragment): tetracycline efflux protein; tet; confers resistance to tetracycline
   2974..2995    -  protein_bind   CAP binding site: CAP binding activates transcription in the presence of cAMP. E. coli catabolite activator protein
   3008..4090    -  CDS            lacI: lac repressor; lacI; The lac repressor binds to the lac operator to inhibit transcription in E. coli. This inhibition can be relieved by adding lactose or isopropyl-β-D-thiogalactopyranoside (IPTG).
   4091..4168    -  promoter       lacI promoter: lacI
>Addgene plasmid #110703 | R. hominis 16S toehold switch sensor | addgene full sequence | sequence record 217913 | Addgene NGS Result
AAGTCTAACGCTGCTCTGGGCTAACTGTCGCGCTAATACGACTCACTATAGGGCATTCTTCTTCCCTGCT
GATAGAGCTTTACATACCGGGACTTTAGAACAGAGGAGATAAAGATGCGGTATGTAAATAACCTGGCGGC
AGCGCAAAAGATGCGTAAAGGAGAAGAACTTTTCACTGGAGTTGTCCCAATTCTTGTTGAATTAGATGGT
GATGTTAATGGGCACAAATTTTCTGTCAGTGGAGAGGGTGAAGGTGATGCAACATACGGAAAACTTACCC
TTAAATTTATTTGCACTACTGGAAAACTACCTGTTCCGTGGCCAACACTTGTCACTACTTTCGGTTATGG
TGTTCAATGCTTTGCGAGATACCCAGATCACATGAAACAGCATGACTTTTTCAAGAGTGCCATGCCCGAA
GGTTACGTACAGGAAAGAACTATATTTTTCAAAGATGACGGGAACTACAAGACACGTGCTGAAGTCAAGT
TTGAAGGTGATACCCTTGTTAATAGAATCGAGTTAAAAGGTATTGATTTTAAAGAAGATGGAAACATTCT
TGGACACAAATTGGAATACAACTATAACTCACACAATGTATACATCATGGCAGACAAACAAAAGAATGGA
ATCAAAGTTAACTTCAAAATTAGACACAACATTGAAGATGGAAGCGTTCAACTAGCAGACCATTATCAAC
AAAATACTCCGATTGGCGATGGCCCTGTCCTTTTACCAGACAACCATTACCTGTCCACACAATCTGCCCT
TTCGAAAGATCCCAACGAAAAGAGAGACCACATGGTCCTTCTTGAGTTTGTAACCGCTGCTGGGATTACA
CATGGCATGGATGAACTATACAAAAGGCCTGCAGCAAACGACGAAAACTACGCTGCATCAGTTTAATAAG
ATAAACCAGAGCGGCACGGCAAGCAGAGTATACGAGATTCGGTAGCCACCGCTGAGCAATAACTAGCATA
ACCCCTTGGGGCCTCTAAACGGGTCTTGAGGGGTTTTTTGCTGAAACCTCAGGCATTTGAGAAGCACACG
GTCACACTGCTTCCGGTAGTCAATAAACCGGTAAACCAGCAATAGACATAAGCGGCTATTTAACGACCCT
GCCCTGAACCGACGACAAGCTGACGACCGGGTCTCCGCAAGTGGCACTTTTCGGGGAAATGTGCGCGGAA
CCCCTATTTGTTTATTTTTCTAAATACATTCAAATATGTATCCGCTCATGAATTAATTCTTAGAAAAACT
CATCGAGCATCAAATGAAACTGCAATTTATTCATATCAGGATTATCAATACCATATTTTTGAAAAAGCCG
TTTCTGTAATGAAGGAGAAAACTCACCGAGGCAGTTCCATAGGATGGCAAGATCCTGGTATCGGTCTGCG
ATTCCGACTCGTCCAACATCAATACAACCTATTAATTTCCCCTCGTCAAAAATAAGGTTATCAAGTGAGA
AATCACCATGAGTGACGACTGAATCCGGTGAGAATGGCAAAAGTTTATGCATTTCTTTCCAGACTTGTTC
AACAGGCCAGCCATTACGCTCGTCATCAAAATCACTCGCATCAACCAAACCGTTATTCATTCGTGATTGC
GCCTGAGCGAGACGAAATACGCGGTCGCTGTTAAAAGGACAATTACAAACAGGAATCGAATGCAACCGGC
GCAGGAACACTGCCAGCGCATCAACAATATTTTCACCTGAATCAGGATATTCTTCTAATACCTGGAATGC
TGTTTTCCCGGGGATCGCAGTGGTGAGTAACCATGCATCATCAGGAGTACGGATAAAATGCTTGATGGTC
GGAAGAGGCATAAATTCCGTCAGCCAGTTTAGTCTGACCATCTCATCTGTAACATCATTGGCAACGCTAC
CTTTGCCATGTTTCAGAAACAACTCTGGCGCATCGGGCTTCCCATACAATCGATAGATTGTCGCACCTGA
TTGCCCGACATTATCGCGAGCCCATTTATACCCATATAAATCAGCATCCATGTTGGAATTTAATCGCGGC
CTAGAGCAAGACGTTTCCCGTTGAATATGGCTCATACTCTTCCTTTTTCAATATTATTGAAGCATTTATC
AGGGTTATTGTCTCATGAGCGGATACATATTTGAATGTATTTAGAAAAATAAACAAATAGGCATGCTAGC
GCAGAAACGTCCTAGAAGATGCCAGGAGGATACTTAGCAGAGAGACAATAAGGCCGGAGCGAAGCCGTTT
TTCCATAGGCTCCGCCCCCCTGACGAACATCACGAAATCTGACGCTCAAATCAGTGGTGGCGAAACCCGA
CAGGACTATAAAGATACCAGGCGTTTCCCCCTGATGGCTCCCTCTTGCGCTCTCCTGTTCCCGTCCTGCG
GCGTCCGTGTTGTGGTGGAGGCTTTACCCAAATCACCACGTCCCGTTCCGTGTAGACAGTTCGCTCCAAG
CTGGGCTGTGTGCAAGAACCCCCCGTTCAGCCCGACTGCTGCGCCTTATCCGGTAACTATCATCTTGAGT
CCAACCCGGAAAGACACGACAAAACGCCACTGGCAGCAGCCATTGGTAACTGAGAATTAGTGGATTTAGA
TATCGAGAGTCTTGAAGTGGTGGCCTAACAGAGGCTACACTGAAAGGACAGTATTTGGTATCTGCGCTCC
ACTAAAGCCAGTTACCAGGTTAAGCAGTTCCCCAACTGACTTAACCTTCGATCAAACCGCCTCCCCAGGC
GGTTTTTTCGTTTACAGAGCAGGAGATTACGACGATCGTAAAAGGATCTCAAGAAGATCCTTTACGGATT
CCCGACACCATCACTCTAGATTTCAGTGCAATTTATCTCTTCAAATGTAGCACCTGAAGTCAGCCCCATA
CGATATAAGTTGTAATTCTCATGTTAGTCATGCCCCGCGCCCACCGGAAGGAGCTGACTGGGTTGAAGGC
TCTCAAGGGCATCGGTCGAGATCCCGGTGCCTAATGAGTGAGCTAACTTACATTAATTGCGTTGCGCTCA
CTGCCCGCTTTCCAGTCGGGAAACCTGTCGTGCCAGCTGCATTAATGAATCGGCCAACGCGCGGGGAGAG
GCGGTTTGCGTATTGGGCGCCAGGGTGGTTTTTCTTTTCACCAGTGAGACGGGCAACAGCTGATTGCCCT
TCACCGCCTGGCCCTGAGAGAGTTGCAGCAAGCGGTCCACGCTGGTTTGCCCCAGCAGGCGAAAATCCTG
TTTGATGGTGGTTAACGGCGGGATATAACATGAGCTGTCTTCGGTATCGTCGTATCCCACTACCGAGATG
TCCGCACCAACGCGCAGCCCGGACTCGGTAATGGCGCGCATTGCGCCCAGCGCCATCTGATCGTTGGCAA
CCAGCATCGCAGTGGGAACGATGCCCTCATTCAGCATTTGCATGGTTTGTTGAAAACCGGACATGGCACT
CCAGTCGCCTTCCCGTTCCGCTATCGGCTGAATTTGATTGCGAGTGAGATATTTATGCCAGCCAGCCAGA
CGCAGACGCGCCGAGACAGAACTTAATGGGCCCGCTAACAGCGCGATTTGCTGGTGACCCAATGCGACCA
GATGCTCCACGCCCAGTCGCGTACCGTCTTCATGGGAGAAAATAATACTGTTGATGGGTGTCTGGTCAGA
GACATCAAGAAATAACGCCGGAACATTAGTGCAGGCAGCTTCCACAGCAATGGCATCCTGGTCATCCAGC
GGATAGTTAATGATCAGCCCACTGACGCGTTGCGCGAGAAGATTGTGCACCGCCGCTTTACAGGCTTCGA
CGCCGCTTCGTTCTACCATCGACACCACCACGCTGGCACCCAGTTGATCGGCGCGAGATTTAATCGCCGC
GACAATTTGCGACGGCGCGTGCAGGGCCAGACTGGAGGTGGCAACGCCAATCAGCAACGACTGTTTGCCC
GCCAGTTGTTGTGCCACGCGGTTGGGAATGTAATTCAGCTCCGCCATCGCCGCTTCCACTTTTTCCCGCG
TTTTCGCAGAAACGTGGCTGGCCTGGTTCACCACGCGGGAAACGGTCTGATAAGAGACACCGGCATACTC
TGCGACATCGTATAACGTTACTGGTTTCACATTCACCACCCTGAATTGACTCTCTTCCGGGCGCTATCAT
GCCATACCGCGAAAGGTTTTGCGCCATTCGATGGTGTCCGGGATCTCGACGCTCTCCCTTATG
